Addgene plasmid #213858: pAAV_BiVIPe4_Gq_dTomato
Purpose: AAV construct expressing HA-hM3Dq-dTomato driven by VIP interneuron-targeting enhancer. Alias: pAAV_YWE4.2_Gq_dTomato
Depositing lab: Gordon Fishell. Depositing organization: Broad Institute. Publication: An enhancer-AAV toolbox to target and manipulate distinct interneuron subtypes. Furlanis E, Dai M, Leyva Garcia B, Tran T, Vergara J, Pereira A, Gorissen BL, Wills S, Vlachos A, Hairston A, Dwivedi D, Du S, McMahon J, Huang S, Morabito A, Vazquez A, Kim S, Lee AT, Chang EF, Razzaq T, Qazi A, Vargish G, Yuan X, Caccavano A, Hunt S, Chittajallu R, McLean N, Hewitt L, Paranzino E, Rice H, Cummins AC, Plotnikova A, Mohanty A, Tangen AC, Shin JH, Azadi R, Eldridge MAG, Alvarez VA, Averbeck BB, Alyahyay M, Vallejo TR, Soheib M, Vattino LG, MacGregor CP, Chatain CP, Banks E, Olah VJ, Naskar S, Hill S, Liebergall S, Badiani R, Hyde L, Hanley E, Xu Q, Allaway KC, Goldberg EM, Rowan MJM, Nowakowski TJ, Lee S, Favuzzi E, Kaeser PS, Sjulson L, Batista-Brito R, Takesian AE, Ibrahim LA, Iqbal A, Pelkey KA, McBain CJ, Dimidschstein J, Fishell G, Wang Y. Neuron. 2025 May 21;113(10):1525-1547.e15. doi: 10.1016/j.neuron.2025.05.002. PubMed 40403705.
Backbone
  Vector backbone: pAAV-S5E2-dTom-nlsdTom
  Total vector size (bp): 7039
  Vector type: AAV
Growth in bacteria
  Bacterial resistance: Ampicillin, 100 μg/mL
  Growth temperature: 37°C
  Growth strain: NEB Stable
  Copy number: High Copy
Gene/Insert
  Gene/Insert name: HA-GqDREADD-dTomato
  Species: Synthetic
  Insert size (bp): 2610
Terms and licenses: Academic/Nonprofit Terms; Industry Terms: Not Available to Industry
Depositor comments: Please visit https://doi.org/10.1101/2024.07.17.603924 for bioRxiv preprint.
How to cite: pAAV_BiVIPe4_Gq_dTomato was a gift from Gordon Fishell (Addgene plasmid # 213858 ; http://n2t.net/addgene:213858 ; RRID:Addgene_213858)
