[The description below was written by a language model from this plasmid's Addgene catalogue record and pLannotate feature annotations shown in this document.]
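Description:
pAAV_BiVIPe4_Gq_dTomato (alias pAAV_YWE4.2_Gq_dTomato) is a 7,039 bp AAV transfer plasmid built on the pAAV-S5E2-dTom-nlsdTom backbone, designed to produce recombinant adeno-associated virus for chemogenetic activation of VIP-expressing interneurons. It is maintained in bacteria as a high-copy plasmid through a ColE1/pUC-type origin and selected with ampicillin via the bla (AmpR) gene. An f1 phage origin is also present, along with short remnants of pBR322 bom and rop sequences. The recommended recombination-deficient growth strain reflects the instability of the AAV2 inverted terminal repeats. The annotation shows one ITR as intact and the other only as short fragments, which may simply reflect difficulty sequencing or annotating these hairpin repeats.

Between the ITRs, which provide the signals for genome replication and packaging into capsids, sits a single expression cassette. According to the catalogue entry, expression is driven by the BiVIPe4 enhancer, a VIP interneuron-targeting regulatory element. The feature table does not annotate this enhancer or any associated minimal promoter, but an unannotated stretch upstream of the chimeric β-globin/immunoglobulin intron is where it would presumably lie. The 2,610 bp synthetic insert encodes an HA epitope tag followed by a coding sequence matching human muscarinic M3 receptor (CHRM3), identified in the record as the Gq-coupled DREADD hM3Dq, and then dTomato as a red fluorescent reporter. The nature of the short linker between receptor and dTomato is not stated. A WPRE enhances transcript stability and expression, and an SV40 polyadenylation signal terminates the transcript.

The construct belongs to an enhancer-AAV toolbox for targeting distinct interneuron subtypes. It allows ligand-inducible Gq signalling in VIP interneurons without transgenic driver lines, and expressing cells can be identified by dTomato fluorescence or HA immunodetection.
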