Features (pLannotate 1.2.2; 17 found; start..end, strand, type, name):
     12..39      +  repeat_region  AAV2 ITR (fragment): inverted terminal repeat of adeno-associated virus serotype 2 inverted
     68..95      +  repeat_region  AAV2 ITR (fragment): inverted terminal repeat of adeno-associated virus serotype 2 inverted
    712..844     +  intron         chimeric intron: chimera between introns from human β-globin and immunoglobulin heavy chain genes
    867..893     +  CDS            3xHA (fragment): three tandem HA epitope tags
    894..2660    +  CDS            CHRM3: ACM3_HUMAN - Experimental evidence at protein level: Swiss-Prot protein existence level 1. The muscarinic acetylcholine receptor mediates various cellular responses, including inhibition of adenylate cyclase, breakdown of phosphoinositides and modulation of potassium channels through the action of G proteins. Primary transducing effect is Pi turnover. From Homo sapiens (Human).
   2770..3470    +  CDS            dTomato (fragment): dimeric variant of DsRed fluorescent protein (Shaner et al., 2004) mammalian codon-optimized
   3500..3525    +  misc_feature   MCS (fragment): pBluescript multiple cloning site
   3525..4113    +  misc_feature   WPRE: woodchuck hepatitis virus posttranscriptional regulatory element
   4142..4223    +  polyA_signal   SV40 poly(A) signal: SV40 polyadenylation signal
   4302..4442    +  repeat_region  AAV2 ITR: inverted terminal repeat of adeno-associated virus serotype 2 inverted
   4447..4498    -  misc_feature   bom (fragment): basis of mobility region from pBR322
   4517..4972    +  rep_origin     f1 ori (sequence partly withheld): f1 bacteriophage origin of replication; arrow indicates direction of (+) strand synthesis
   4973..5022    -  misc_feature   bom (fragment): basis of mobility region from pBR322
   5124..5159    -  CDS            rop (fragment): Rop protein, which maintains plasmids at low copy number; rop
   5254..5358    +  promoter       AmpR promoter: bla
   5359..6219    +  CDS            AmpR: β-lactamase; bla; confers resistance to ampicillin, carbenicillin, and related antibiotics
   6390..6978    +  rep_origin     ori: high-copy-number ColE1/pMB1/pBR322/pUC origin of replication
>Addgene plasmid #213858 | pAAV_BiVIPe4_Gq_dTomato | addgene full sequence | sequence record 421844 | Addgene NGS Result
CCTGCAGGCAGCTGCGCGCTCGCTCGCTCACTGAGGCCGCCCGGGCGTCGGGCGACCTTTGGTCGCCCGG
CCTCAGTGAGCGAGCGAGCGCGCAGAGAGGGAGTGGCCAACTCCATCACTAGGGGTTCCTGCGGCCGCAC
GCGTATCGATTATTTTAAATCCTCATTGGTCAGGAATGTTTACATTCATAGTGTGAAGCAGAGCCTGAAA
TGCCAACTTAGTACTTCAGTGTGCTGCTAAATTGACTAAGCGTGCTGAACAGTAATAGCTTGGTACTAGA
AGCCCAATGGCAGGGCTCAGTGGCCAAATGTTTTTATTATTACGAAGTAATAAGGCTAATAAGCAGTGTT
GTGTGATGGAAGGCAGGCTTACTTCTATTTAAAGATGGAATGAACAGCTTTGATGGGGACAAGCAAAGAA
CACAAGAACATTAGCTGTGTTCCGATATTCAGTGCACATAGGCCAGAGCTTGGCAAACATTTCTGTAATG
GCCAGATGATAAACATTTGAGGATTGGAAGACTATAGGGTCTCCAATGCAACCACTAAAATCGATGTTTA
AACTTCCTGCAGCCCGGGCTGGGCATAAAAGTCAGGGCAGAGCCATCTATTGCTTACATTTGCTTCTAGC
CTGCAAGTCGAGGAGCGCAGCCTTCCAGAAGCAGAGCGCGGCGCCTTAAGCTGCAGAAGTTGGTCGTGAG
GCACTGGGCACGTAAGTATCAAGGTTACAAGACAGGTTTAAGGAGACCAATAGAAACTGGGCTTGTCGAG
ACAGAGAAGACTCTTGCGTTTCTGATAGGCACCTATTGGTCTTACTGACATCCACTTTGCCTTTCTCTCC
ACAGCGAGCTCGCTAGCGCCACCATGTACCCATACGATGTTCCAGATTACGCTACCTTGCACAATAACAG
TACAACCTCGCCTTTGTTTCCAAACATCAGCTCCTCCTGGATACACAGCCCCTCCGATGCAGGGCTGCCC
CCGGGAACCGTCACTCATTTCGGCAGCTACAATGTTTCTCGAGCAGCTGGCAATTTCTCCTCTCCAGACG
GTACCACCGATGACCCTCTGGGAGGTCATACCGTCTGGCAAGTGGTCTTCATCGCTTTCTTAACGGGCAT
CCTGGCCTTGGTGACCATCATCGGCAACATCCTGGTAATTGTGTCATTTAAGGTCAACAAGCAGCTGAAG
ACGGTCAACAACTACTTCCTCTTAAGCCTGGCCTGTGCCGATCTGATTATCGGGGTCATTTCAATGAATC
TGTTTACGACCTACATCATCATGAATCGATGGGCCTTAGGGAACTTGGCCTGTGACCTCTGGCTTGCCAT
TGACTGCGTAGCCAGCAATGCCTCTGTTATGAATCTTCTGGTCATCAGCTTTGACAGATACTTTTCCATC
ACGAGGCCGCTCACGTACCGAGCCAAACGAACAACAAAGAGAGCCGGTGTGATGATCGGTCTGGCTTGGG
TCATCTCCTTTGTCCTTTGGGCTCCTGCCATCTTGTTCTGGCAATACTTTGTTGGAAAGAGAACTGTGCC
TCCGGGAGAGTGCTTCATTCAGTTCCTCAGTGAGCCCACCATTACTTTTGGCACAGCCATCGCTGGTTTT
TATATGCCTGTCACCATTATGACTATTTTATACTGGAGGATCTATAAGGAAACTGAAAAGCGTACCAAAG
AGCTTGCTGGCCTGCAAGCCTCTGGGACAGAGGCAGAGACAGAAAACTTTGTCCACCCCACGGGCAGTTC
TCGAAGCTGCAGCAGTTACGAACTTCAACAGCAAAGCATGAAACGCTCCAACAGGAGGAAGTATGGCCGC
TGCCACTTCTGGTTCACAACCAAGAGCTGGAAACCCAGCTCCGAGCAGATGGACCAAGACCACAGCAGCA
GTGACAGTTGGAACAACAATGATGCTGCTGCCTCCCTGGAGAACTCCGCCTCCTCCGACGAGGAGGACAT
TGGCTCCGAGACGAGAGCCATCTACTCCATCGTGCTCAAGCTTCCGGGTCACAGCACCATCCTCAACTCC
ACCAAGTTACCCTCATCGGACAACCTGCAGGTGCCTGAGGAGGAGCTGGGGATGGTGGACTTGGAGAGGA
AAGCCGACAAGCTGCAGGCCCAGAAGAGCGTGGACGATGGAGGCAGTTTTCCAAAAAGCTTCTCCAAGCT
TCCCATCCAGCTAGAGTCAGCCGTGGACACAGCTAAGACTTCTGACGTCAACTCCTCAGTGGGTAAGAGC
ACGGCCACTCTACCTCTGTCCTTCAAGGAAGCCACTCTGGCCAAGAGGTTTGCTCTGAAGACCAGAAGTC
AGATCACTAAGCGGAAAAGGATGTCCCTGGTCAAGGAGAAGAAAGCGGCCCAGACCCTCAGTGCGATCTT
GCTTGCCTTCATCATCACTTGGACCCCATACAACATCATGGTTCTGGTGAACACCTTTTGTGACAGCTGC
ATACCCAAAACCTTTTGGAATCTGGGCTACTGGCTGTGCTACATCAACAGCACCGTGAACCCCGTGTGCT
ATGCTCTGTGCAACAAAACATTCAGAACCACTTTCAAGATGCTGCTGCTGTGCCAGTGTGACAAAAAAAA
GAGGCGCAAGCAGCAGTACCAGCAGAGACAGTCGGTCATTTTTCACAAGCGCGCACCCGAGCAGGCCTTG
TCCGGAGATAACGGAAGCGGAGCCACTAACTTCTCCCTGTTGAAACAAGCAGGGGATGTCGAAGAGAATC
CCGGGCCATCTAGAATGGCCCCCAAGAAGAAGAGGAAGGTGGTGAGCAAGGGCGAGGAGGTCATCAAAGA
GTTCATGCGCTTCAAGGTGCGCATGGAGGGCTCCATGAACGGCCACGAGTTCGAGATCGAGGGCGAGGGC
GAGGGCCGCCCCTACGAGGGCACCCAGACCGCCAAGCTGAAGGTGACCAAGGGCGGCCCCCTGCCCTTCG
CCTGGGACATCCTGTCCCCCCAGTTCATGTACGGCTCCAAGGCGTACGTGAAGCACCCCGCCGACATCCC
CGATTACAAGAAGCTGTCCTTCCCCGAGGGCTTCAAGTGGGAGCGCGTGATGAACTTCGAGGACGGCGGT
CTGGTGACCGTGACCCAGGACTCCTCCCTGCAGGACGGCACGCTGATCTACAAGGTGAAGATGCGCGGCA
CCAACTTCCCCCCCGACGGCCCCGTAATGCAGAAGAAGACCATGGGCTGGGAGGCCTCCACCGAGCGCCT
GTACCCCCGCGACGGCGTGCTGAAGGGCGAGATCCACCAGGCCCTGAAGCTGAAGGACGGCGGCCACTAC
CTGGTGGAGTTCAAGACCATCTACATGGCCAAGAAGCCCGTGCAACTGCCCGGCTACTACTACGTGGACA
CCAAGCTGGACATCACCTCCCACAACGAGGACTACACCATCGTGGAACAGTACGAGCGCTCCGAGGGCCG
CCACCACCTGTTCCTGTACGGCATGGACGAGCTGTACAAGTAAGTCGACGGCGCGCCCCACCCCTGCAGG
GAATTCGATATCAAGCTTATCGATAATCAACCTCTGGATTACAAAATTTGTGAAAGATTGACTGGTATTC
TTAACTATGTTGCTCCTTTTACGCTATGTGGATACGCTGCTTTAATGCCTTTGTATCATGCTATTGCTTC
CCGTATGGCTTTCATTTTCTCCTCCTTGTATAAATCCTGGTTGCTGTCTCTTTATGAGGAGTTGTGGCCC
GTTGTCAGGCAACGTGGCGTGGTGTGCACTGTGTTTGCTGACGCAACCCCCACTGGTTGGGGCATTGCCA
CCACCTGTCAGCTCCTTTCCGGGACTTTCGCTTTCCCCCTCCCTATTGCCACGGCGGAACTCATCGCCGC
CTGCCTTGCCCGCTGCTGGACAGGGGCTCGGCTGTTGGGCACTGACAATTCCGTGGTGTTGTCGGGGAAA
TCATCGTCCTTTCCTTGGCTGCTCGCCTATGTTGCCACCTGGATTCTGCGCGGGACGTCCTTCTGCTACG
TCCCTTCGGCCCTCAATCCAGCGGACCTTCCTTCCCGCGGCCTGCTGCCGGCTCTGCGGCCTCTTCCGCG
TCTTCGCCTTCGCCCTCAGACGAGTCGGATCTCCCTTTGGGCCGCCTCCCCGCATCGATACCGAGCGCTG
CTCGAGAGATCAACTTGTTTATTGCAGCTTATAATGGTTACAAATAAAGCAATAGCATCACAAATTTCAC
AAATAAAGCATTTTTTTCACTGCATTCTAGTTGTGGTTTGTCCAAACTCATCAATGTATCAGCTTATCGA
TACCGCATGCACGTGCGGACCGAGCGGCCGCAGGAACCCCTAGTGATGGAGTTGGCCACTCCCTCTCTGC
GCGCTCGCTCGCTCACTGAGGCCGGGCGACCAAAGGTCGCCCGACGCCCGGGCTTTGCCCGGGCGGCCTC
AGTGAGCGAGCGAGCGCGCAGCTGCCTGCAGGGGCGCCTGATGCGGTATTTTCTCCTTACGCATCTGTGC
GGTATTTCACACCGCATA
[95 nt withheld, positions 4499-4593]
T
[46 nt withheld, positions 4595-4640]
C
[141 nt withheld, positions 4642-4782]
CCTTTGACGTTGGAGTCCACGTTCTTT
[37 nt withheld, positions 4810-4846]
ACTCTATCTCGGGCTATTCTTTTGATTTATAAGGGATTTTGCCGATTTCGGTCTATTGGTTAAAAAATGA
GCTGATTTAACAAAAATTTAACGCGAATTTTAACAAAATATTAACGTTTACAATTTTATGGTGCACTCTC
AGTACAATCTGCTCTGATGCCGCATAGTTAAGCCAGCCCCGACACCCGCCAACACCCGCTGACGCGCCCT
GACGGGCTTGTCTGCTCCCGGCATCCGCTTACAGACAAGCTGTGACCGTCTCCGGGAGCTGCATGTGTCA
GAGGTTTTCACCGTCATCACCGAAACGCGCGAGACGAAAGGGCCTCGTGATACGCCTATTTTTATAGGTT
AATGTCATGATAATAATGGTTTCTTAGACGTCAGGTGGCACTTTTCGGGGAAATGTGCGCGGAACCCCTA
TTTGTTTATTTTTCTAAATACATTCAAATATGTATCCGCTCATGAGACAATAACCCTGATAAATGCTTCA
ATAATATTGAAAAAGGAAGAGTATGAGTATTCAACATTTCCGTGTCGCCCTTATTCCCTTTTTTGCGGCA
TTTTGCCTTCCTGTTTTTGCTCACCCAGAAACGCTGGTGAAAGTAAAAGATGCTGAAGATCAGTTGGGTG
CACGAGTGGGTTACATCGAACTGGATCTCAACAGCGGTAAGATCCTTGAGAGTTTTCGCCCCGAAGAACG
TTTTCCAATGATGAGCACTTTTAAAGTTCTGCTATGTGGCGCGGTATTATCCCGTATTGACGCCGGGCAA
GAGCAACTCGGTCGCCGCATACACTATTCTCAGAATGACTTGGTTGAGTACTCACCAGTCACAGAAAAGC
ATCTTACGGATGGCATGACAGTAAGAGAATTATGCAGTGCTGCCATAACCATGAGTGATAACACTGCGGC
CAACTTACTTCTGACAACGATCGGAGGACCGAAGGAGCTAACCGCTTTTTTGCACAACATGGGGGATCAT
GTAACTCGCCTTGATCGTTGGGAACCGGAGCTGAATGAAGCCATACCAAACGACGAGCGTGACACCACGA
TGCCTGTAGCAATGGCAACAACGTTGCGCAAACTATTAACTGGCGAACTACTTACTCTAGCTTCCCGGCA
ACAATTAATAGACTGGATGGAGGCGGATAAAGTTGCAGGACCACTTCTGCGCTCGGCCCTTCCGGCTGGC
TGGTTTATTGCTGATAAATCTGGAGCCGGTGAGCGTGGGTCTCGCGGTATCATTGCAGCACTGGGGCCAG
ATGGTAAGCCCTCCCGTATCGTAGTTATCTACACGACGGGGAGTCAGGCAACTATGGATGAACGAAATAG
ACAGATCGCTGAGATAGGTGCCTCACTGATTAAGCATTGGTAACTGTCAGACCAAGTTTACTCATATATA
CTTTAGATTGATTTAAAACTTCATTTTTAATTTAAAAGGATCTAGGTGAAGATCCTTTTTGATAATCTCA
TGACCAAAATCCCTTAACGTGAGTTTTCGTTCCACTGAGCGTCAGACCCCGTAGAAAAGATCAAAGGATC
TTCTTGAGATCCTTTTTTTCTGCGCGTAATCTGCTGCTTGCAAACAAAAAAACCACCGCTACCAGCGGTG
GTTTGTTTGCCGGATCAAGAGCTACCAACTCTTTTTCCGAAGGTAACTGGCTTCAGCAGAGCGCAGATAC
CAAATACTGTTCTTCTAGTGTAGCCGTAGTTAGGCCACCACTTCAAGAACTCTGTAGCACCGCCTACATA
CCTCGCTCTGCTAATCCTGTTACCAGTGGCTGCTGCCAGTGGCGATAAGTCGTGTCTTACCGGGTTGGAC
TCAAGACGATAGTTACCGGATAAGGCGCAGCGGTCGGGCTGAACGGGGGGTTCGTGCACACAGCCCAGCT
TGGAGCGAACGACCTACACCGAACTGAGATACCTACAGCGTGAGCTATGAGAAAGCGCCACGCTTCCCGA
AGGGAGAAAGGCGGACAGGTATCCGGTAAGCGGCAGGGTCGGAACAGGAGAGCGCACGAGGGAGCTTCCA
GGGGGAAACGCCTGGTATCTTTATAGTCCTGTCGGGTTTCGCCACCTCTGACTTGAGCGTCGATTTTTGT
GATGCTCGTCAGGGGGGCGGAGCCTATGGAAAAACGCCAGCAACGCGGCCTTTTTACGGTTCCTGGCCTT
TTGCTGGCCTTTTGCTCACATGT
